>Addgene plasmid #115185 | pLD-puro-Cc-PARK7H126A-VA | addgene full sequence | sequence record 225409 | Addgene NGS Result
GAGGGCCTATTTCCCATGATTCCTTCATATTTGCATATACGATACAAGGCTGTTAGAGAGATAATTGGAA
TTAATTTGACTGTAAACACAAAGATATTAGTACAAAATACGTGACGTAGAAAGTAATAATTTCTTGGGTA
GTTTGCAGTTTTAAAATTATGTTTTAAAATGGACTATCATATGCCAAGTACGCCCCCTATTGACGTCAAT
GACGGTAAATGGCCCGCCTGGCATTATGCCCAGTACATGACCTTATGGGACTTTCCTACTTGGCAGTACA
TCTACGTATTAGTCATCGCTATTACCATGGTGATGCGGTTTTGGCAGTACATCAATGGGCGTGGATAGCG
GTTTGACTCACGGGGATTTCCAAGTCTCCACCCCATTGACGTCAATGGGAGTTTGTTTTGGCACCAAAAT
CAACGGGACTTTCCAAAATGTCGTAACAACTCCGCCCCATTGACGCAAATGGGCGGTAGGCGTGTACGGT
GGGAGGTCTATATAAGCAGAGCTCGTTTAGTGAACCGTCAGATCGCCTGGAGACGCCATCCACGCTGTAC
GCGTACAAGTTTGTACAAAAAAGTTGGCATGGCTTCCAAAAGAGCTCTGGTCATCCTGGCTAAAGGAGCA
GAGGAAATGGAGACGGTCATCCCTGTAGATGTCATGAGGCGAGCTGGGATTAAGGTCACCGTTGCAGGCC
TGGCTGGAAAAGACCCAGTACAGTGTAGCCGTGATGTGGTCATTTGTCCTGATGCCAGCCTTGAAGATGC
AAAAAAAGAGGGACCATATGATGTGGTGGTTCTACCAGGAGGTAATCTGGGTGCACAGAATTTATCTGAG
TCTGCTGCTGTGAAGGAGATACTGAAGGAGCAGGAAAACCGGAAGGGCCTGATAGCCGCCATCTGTGCAG
GTCCTACTGCTCTGTTGGCTCATGAAATAGGTTTTGGAAGTAAAGTTACAACAGCCCCTCTTGCTAAAGA
CAAAATGATGAATGGAGGTCATTACACCTACTCTGAGAATCGTGTGGAAAAAGACGGCCTGATTCTTACA
AGCCGGGGGCCTGGGACCAGCTTCGAGTTTGCGCTTGCAATTGTTGAAGCCCTGAATGGCAAGGGGGTGG
CGGCTCAAGTGAAGGCTCCACTTGTTCTTAAAGACTACCCAACTTTCTTGTACAAAGTGGTTGATTCTAG
AGCGATCGCCAGAGAGCTGTTCAACCTGCTGGGCGAGAACCAGCCCCCCGTGGTGATCAAGGCGATCGCC
TGGAGCCACCCTCAGTTCGAGAAGGGAGGAGGAAGCGGCGGAGGCAGCGGAGGAGGAAGCTGGAGCCACC
CGCAGTTCGAGAAAGGCGGAAGCGGCCATCACCATCACCATCACCCTGCAGGAGAAAATCTGTACTTCCA
GGGGAGAGGAGGCAGCGAGAACCTGTACTTTCAGGGGCCTGCAGGAAGAGACTACAAAGACCATGACGGT
GATTATAAAGATCATGACATCGATTACAAGGATGACGATGACAAGTAGTTCGAATTCTCGACCTCGAGAC
AAATGGCAGTATTCATCCACAATTTTAAAAGAAAAGGGGGGATTGGGGGGTACAGTGCAGGGGAAAGAAT
AGTAGACATAATAGCAACAGACATACAAACTAAAGAATTACAAAAACAAATTACAAAAATTCAAAATTTT
CGGGTTTATTACAGGGACAGCAGAGATCCACTTTGGCCGCGGCTCGAGGGGGTTGGGGTTGCGCCTTTTC
CAAGGCAGCCCTGGGTTTGCGCAGGGACGCGGCTGCTCTGGGCGTGGTTCCGGGAAACGCAGCGGCGCCG
ACCCTGGGTCTCGCACATTCTTCACGTCCGTTCGCAGCGTCACCCGGATCTTCGCCGCTACCCTTGTGGG
CCCCCCGGCGACGCTTCCTGCTCCGCCCCTAAGTCGGGAAGGTTCCTTGCGGTTCGCGGCGTGCCGGACG
TGACAAACGGAAGCCGCACGTCTCACTAGTACCCTCGCAGACGGACAGCGCCAGGGAGCAATGGCAGCGC
GCCGACCGCGATGGGCTGTGGCCAATAGCGGCTGCTCAGCAGGGCGCGCCGAGAGCAGCGGCCGGGAAGG
GGCGGTGCGGGAGGCGGGGTGTGGGGCGGTAGTGTGGGCCCTGTTCCTGCCCGCGCGGTGTTCCGCATTC
TGCAAGCCTCCGGAGCGCACGTCGGCAGTCGGCTCCCTCGTTGACCGAATCACCGACCTCTCTCCCCAGG
GGGATCCACCGGAGCTTACCATGACCGAGTACAAGCCCACGGTGCGCCTCGCCACCCGCGACGACGTCCC
CAGGGCCGTACGCACCCTCGCCGCCGCGTTCGCCGACTACCCCGCCACGCGCCACACCGTCGATCCGGAC
CGCCACATCGAGCGGGTCACCGAGCTGCAAGAACTCTTCCTCACGCGCGTCGGGCTCGACATCGGCAAGG
TGTGGGTCGCGGACGACGGCGCCGCGGTGGCGGTCTGGACCACGCCGGAGAGCGTCGAAGCGGGGGCGGT
GTTCGCCGAGATCGGCCCGCGCATGGCCGAGTTGAGCGGTTCCCGGCTGGCCGCGCAGCAACAGATGGAA
GGCCTCCTGGCGCCGCACCGGCCCAAGGAGCCCGCGTGGTTCCTGGCCACCGTCGGCGTCTCGCCCGACC
ACCAGGGCAAGGGTCTGGGCAGCGCCGTCGTGCTCCCCGGAGTGGAGGCGGCCGAGCGCGCCGGGGTGCC
CGCCTTCCTGGAGACCTCCGCGCCCCGCAACCTCCCCTTCTACGAGCGGCTCGGCTTCACCGTCACCGCC
GACGTCGAGGTGCCCGAAGGACCGCGCACCTGGTGCATGACCCGCAAGCCCGGTGCCTGACGCCCGCCCC
ACGACCCGCAGCGCCCGACCGAAAGGAGCGCACGACCCCATGCATCGGTACCTTTAAGACCAATGACTTA
CAAGGCAGCTGTAGATCTTAGCCACTTTTTAAAAGAAAAGGGGGGACTGGAAGGGCTAATTCACTCCCAA
CGAAGACAAGATCTGCTTTTTGCTTGTACTGGGTCTCTCTGGTTAGACCAGATCTGAGCCTGGGAGCTCT
CTGGCTAACTAGGGAACCCACTGCTTAAGCCTCAATAAAGCTTGCCTTGAGTGCTTCAAGTAGTGTGTGC
CCGTCTGTTGTGTGACTCTGGTAACTAGAGATCCCTCAGACCCTTTTAGTCAGTGTGGAAAATCTCTAGC
AGTAGTAGTTCATGTCATCTTATTATTCAGTATTTATAACTTGCAAAGAAATGAATATCAGAGAGTGAGA
GGAACTTGTTTATTGCAGCTTATAATGGTTACAAATAAAGCAATAGCATCACAAATTTCACAAATAAAGC
ATTTTTTTCACTGCATTCTAGTTGTGGTTTGTCCAAACTCATCAATGTATCTTATCATGTCTGGCTCTAG
CTATCCCGCCCCTAACTCCGCCCATCCCGCCCCTAACTCCGCCCAGTTCCGCCCATTCTCCGCCCCATGG
CTGACTAATTTTTTTTATTTATGCAGAGGCCGAGGCCGCCTCGGCCTCTGAGCTATTCCAGAAGTAGTGA
GGAGGCTTTTTTGGAGGCCTAGGGACGTACCCAATTCGCCCTATAGTGAGTCGTATTACGCGCGCTCACT
GGCCGTCGTTTTACAACGTCGTGACTGGGAAAACCCTGGCGTTACCCAACTTAATCGCCTTGCAGCACAT
CCCCCTTTCGCCAGCTGGCGTAATAGCGAAGAGGCCCGCACCGATCGCCCTTCCCAACAGTTGCGCAGCC
TGAATGGCGAATGGG
[124 nt withheld, positions 3796-3919]
C
[91 nt withheld, positions 3921-4011]
A
[49 nt withheld, positions 4013-4061]
CCTTTGACGTTGGAGTCCACGTTCTTT
[37 nt withheld, positions 4089-4125]
ACCCTATCTCGGTCTATTCTTTTGATTTATAAGGGATTTTGCCGATTTCGGCCTATTGGTTAAAAAATGA
GCTGATTTAACAAAAATTTAACGCGAATTTTAACAAAATATTAACGCTTACAATTTAGGTGGCACTTTTC
GGGGAAATGTGCGCGGAACCCCTATTTGTTTATTTTTCTAAATACATTCAAATATGTATCCGCTCATGAG
ACAATAACCCTGATAAATGCTTCAATAATATTGAAAAAGGAAGAGTATGAGTATTCAACATTTCCGTGTC
GCCCTTATTCCCTTTTTTGCGGCATTTTGCCTTCCTGTTTTTGCTCACCCAGAAACGCTGGTGAAAGTAA
AAGATGCTGAAGATCAGTTGGGTGCACGAGTGGGTTACATCGAACTGGATCTCAACAGCGGTAAGATCCT
TGAGAGTTTTCGCCCCGAAGAACGTTTTCCAATGATGAGCACTTTTAAAGTTCTGCTATGTGGCGCGGTA
TTATCCCGTATTGACGCCGGGCAAGAGCAACTCGGTCGCCGCATACACTATTCTCAGAATGACTTGGTTG
AGTACTCACCAGTCACAGAAAAGCATCTTACGGATGGCATGACAGTAAGAGAATTATGCAGTGCTGCCAT
AACCATGAGTGATAACACTGCGGCCAACTTACTTCTGACAACGATCGGAGGACCGAAGGAGCTAACCGCT
TTTTTGCACAACATGGGGGATCATGTAACTCGCCTTGATCGTTGGGAACCGGAGCTGAATGAAGCCATAC
CAAACGACGAGCGTGACACCACGATGCCTGTAGCAATGGCAACAACGTTGCGCAAACTATTAACTGGCGA
ACTACTTACTCTAGCTTCCCGGCAACAATTAATAGACTGGATGGAGGCGGATAAAGTTGCAGGACCACTT
CTGCGCTCGGCCCTTCCGGCTGGCTGGTTTATTGCTGATAAATCTGGAGCCGGTGAGCGTGGGTCTCGCG
GTATCATTGCAGCACTGGGGCCAGATGGTAAGCCCTCCCGTATCGTAGTTATCTACACGACGGGGAGTCA
GGCAACTATGGATGAACGAAATAGACAGATCGCTGAGATAGGTGCCTCACTGATTAAGCATTGGTAACTG
TCAGACCAAGTTTACTCATATATACTTTAGATTGATTTAAAACTTCATTTTTAATTTAAAAGGATCTAGG
TGAAGATCCTTTTTGATAATCTCATGACCAAAATCCCTTAACGTGAGTTTTCGTTCCACTGAGCGTCAGA
CCCCGTAGAAAAGATCAAAGGATCTTCTTGAGATCCTTTTTTTCTGCGCGTAATCTGCTGCTTGCAAACA
AAAAAACCACCGCTACCAGCGGTGGTTTGTTTGCCGGATCAAGAGCTACCAACTCTTTTTCCGAAGGTAA
CTGGCTTCAGCAGAGCGCAGATACCAAATACTGTTCTTCTAGTGTAGCCGTAGTTAGGCCACCACTTCAA
GAACTCTGTAGCACCGCCTACATACCTCGCTCTGCTAATCCTGTTACCAGTGGCTGCTGCCAGTGGCGAT
AAGTCGTGTCTTACCGGGTTGGACTCAAGACGATAGTTACCGGATAAGGCGCAGCGGTCGGGCTGAACGG
GGGGTTCGTGCACACAGCCCAGCTTGGAGCGAACGACCTACACCGAACTGAGATACCTACAGCGTGAGCT
ATGAGAAAGCGCCACGCTTCCCGAAGGGAGAAAGGCGGACAGGTATCCGGTAAGCGGCAGGGTCGGAACA
GGAGAGCGCACGAGGGAGCTTCCAGGGGGAAACGCCTGGTATCTTTATAGTCCTGTCGGGTTTCGCCACC
TCTGACTTGAGCGTCGATTTTTGTGATGCTCGTCAGGGGGGCGGAGCCTATGGAAAAACGCCAGCAACGC
GGCCTTTTTACGGTTCCTGGCCTTTTGCTGGCCTTTTGCTCACATGTTCTTTCCTGCGTTATCCCCTGAT
TCTGTGGATAACCGTATTACCGCCTTTGAGTGAGCTGATACCGCTCGCCGCAGCCGAACGACCGAGCGCA
GCGAGTCAGTGAGCGAGGAAGCGGAAGAGCGCCCAATACGCAAACCGCCTCTCCCCGCGCGTTGGCCGAT
TCATTAATGCAGCTGGCACGACAGGTTTCCCGACTGGAAAGCGGGCAGTGAGCGCAACGCAATTAATGTG
AGTTAGCTCACTCATTAGGCACCCCAGGCTTTACACTTTATGCTTCCGGCTCGTATGTTGTGTGGAATTG
TGAGCGGATAACAATTTCACACAGGAAACAGCTATGACCATGATTACGCCAAGCGCGCAATTAACCCTCA
CTAAAGGGAACAAAAGCTGGAGCTGCAAGCTTAATGTAGTCTTATGCAATACTCTTGTAGTCTTGCAACA
TGGTAACGATGAGTTAGCAACATGCCTTACAAGGAGAGAAAAAGCACCGTGCATGCCGATTGGTGGAAGT
AAGGTGGTACGATCGTGCCTTATTAGGAAGGCAACAGACGGGTCTGACATGGATTGGACGAACCACTGAA
TTGCCGCATTGCAGAGATATTGTATTTAAGTGCCTAGCTCGATACATAAACGGGTCTCTCTGGTTAGACC
AGATCTGAGCCTGGGAGCTCTCTGGCTAACTAGGGAACCCACTGCTTAAGCCTCAATAAAGCTTGCCTTG
AGTGCTTCAAGTAGTGTGTGCCCGTCTGTTGTGTGACTCTGGTAACTAGAGATCCCTCAGACCCTTTTAG
TCAGTGTGGAAAATCTCTAGCAGTGGCGCCCGAACAGGGACTTGAAAGCGAAAGGGAAACCAGAGGAGCT
CTCTCGACGCAGGACTCGGCTTGCTGAAGCGCGCACGGCAAGAGGCGAGGGGCGGCGACTGGTGAGTACG
CCAAAAATTTTGACTAGCGGAGGCTAGAAGGAGAGAGATGGGTGCGAGAGCGTCAGTATTAAGCGGGGGA
GAATTAGATCGCGATGGGAAAAAATTCGGTTAAGGCCAGGGGGAAAGAAAAAATATAAATTAAAACATAT
AGTATGGGCAAGCAGGGAGCTAGAACGATTCGCAGTTAATCCTGGCCTGTTAGAAACATCAGAAGGCTGT
AGACAAATACTGGGACAGCTACAACCATCCCTTCAGACAGGATCAGAAGAACTTAGATCATTATATAATA
CAGTAGCAACCCTCTATTGTGTGCATCAAAGGATAGAGATAAAAGACACCAAGGAAGCTTTAGACAAGAT
AGAGGAAGAGCAAAACAAAAGTAAGACCACCGCACAGCAAGCGGCCGCTGATCTTCAGACCTGGAGGAGG
AGATATGAGGGACAATTGGAGAAGTGAATTATATAAATATAAAGTAGTAAAAATTGAACCATTAGGAGTA
GCACCCACCAAGGCAAAGAGAAGAGTGGTGCAGAGAGAAAAAAGAGCAGTGGGAATAGGAGCTTTGTTCC
TTGGGTTCTTGGGAGCAGCAGGAAGCACTATGGGCGCAGCGTCAATGACGCTGACGGTACAGGCCAGACA
ATTATTGTCTGGTATAGTGCAGCAGCAGAACAATTTGCTGAGGGCTATTGAGGCGCAACAGCATCTGTTG
CAACTCACAGTCTGGGGCATCAAGCAGCTCCAGGCAAGAATCCTGGCTGTGGAAAGATACCTAAAGGATC
AACAGCTCCTGGGGATTTGGGGTTGCTCTGGAAAACTCATTTGCACCACTGCTGTGCCTTGGAATGCTAG
TTGGAGTAATAAATCTCTGGAACAGATTTGGAATCACACGACCTGGATGGAGTGGGACAGAGAAATTAAC
AATTACACAAGCTTAATACACTCCTTAATTGAAGAATCGCAAAACCAGCAAGAAAAGAATGAACAAGAAT
TATTGGAATTAGATAAATGGGCAAGTTTGTGGAATTGGTTTAACATAACAAATTGGCTGTGGTATATAAA
ATTATTCATAATGATAGTAGGAGGCTTGGTAGGTTTAAGAATAGTTTTTGCTGTACTTTCTATAGTGAAT
AGAGTTAGGCAGGGATATTCACCATTATCGTTTCAGACCCACCTCCCAACCCCGAGGGGACCCGACAGGC
CCGAAGGAATAGAAGAAGAAGGTGGAGAGAGAGACAGAGACAGATCCATTCGATTAGTGAACGGATCTCG
ACGGTATCGATCACGAGACTAGCCTCGAGCGGCCGCCCCCTTCACC
Features (pLannotate 1.2.2; 33 found; start..end, strand, type, name):
      1..184     +  promoter       U6 promoter (fragment): RNA polymerase III promoter for human U6 snRNA
    175..309     +  enhancer       CMV enhancer (fragment): human cytomegalovirus immediate early enhancer; contains an 18-bp deletion relative to the standard CMV enhancer
    310..513     +  promoter       CMV promoter: human cytomegalovirus (CMV) immediate early promoter
    566..583     +  protein_bind   attB1 (fragment): mutant version of attB; core recombination site for the Gateway® BP reaction BP Clonase™
    589..1155    +  CDS            PARK7: PARK7_HUMAN - Experimental evidence at protein level: Swiss-Prot protein existence level 1. Multifunctional protein with controversial molecular function which plays an important role in cell protection against oxidative stress and cell death acting as oxidative stress sensor and redox- sensitive chaperone and protease (PubMed:17015834, PubMed:20304780, PubMed:18711745, PubMed:12796482, PubMed:19229105, PubMed:25416785, PubMed:26995087, PubMed:28993701). It is involved in neuroprotective mechanisms like the stabilization of NFE2L2 and PINK1 proteins, male fertility as a positive regulator of a
   1157..1181    -  protein_bind   attB2: mutant version of attB; recombination site for the Gateway® BP reaction BP Clonase™
   1321..1340    +  CDS            Strep-Tag II (fragment): peptide that binds Strep-Tactin®, an engineered form of streptavidin
   1357..1375    +  CDS            7xHis (fragment): 6xHis affinity tag
   1450..1515    +  CDS            3xFLAG: three tandem FLAG® epitope tags, followed by an enterokinase cleavage site
   1563..1680    +  misc_feature   cPPT/CTS: central polypurine tract and central termination sequence of HIV-1
   1729..2239    +  promoter       hPGK promoter: human phosphoglycerate kinase 1 promoter
   2261..2860    +  CDS            PuroR: puromycin N-acetyltransferase; pac from Streptomyces alboniger; confers resistance to puromycin
   2903..2986    +  CDS            nef (fragment): NEF_HV1Z2 - Experimental evidence at protein level: Swiss-Prot protein existence level 1. Extracellular Nef protein targets CD4(+) T-lymphocytes for apoptosis by interacting with CXCR4 surface receptors. From Human immunodeficiency virus type 1 group M subtype D (isolate Z2/CDC-Z34) (HIV-1).
   2988..3221    +  LTR            3' LTR (ΔU3): self-inactivating 3' long terminal repeat (LTR) from HIV-1
   3293..3414    +  polyA_signal   SV40 poly(A) signal: SV40 polyadenylation signal
   3454..3589    +  rep_origin     SV40 ori: SV40 origin of replication
   3610..3628    -  promoter       T7 promoter: promoter for bacteriophage T7 RNA polymerase
   3636..3791    +  CDS            lacZα (fragment): LacZα fragment of β-galactosidase; lacZ fragment
   3796..4224    +  rep_origin     f1 ori (sequence partly withheld): f1 bacteriophage origin of replication; arrow indicates direction of (+) strand synthesis
   4277..4381    +  promoter       AmpR promoter: bla
   4382..5242    +  CDS            AmpR: β-lactamase; bla; confers resistance to ampicillin, carbenicillin, and related antibiotics
   5413..6001    +  rep_origin     ori: high-copy-number ColE1/pMB1/pBR322/pUC origin of replication
   6184..6276    +  CDS            lacI (fragment): lac repressor; lacI; The lac repressor binds to the lac operator to inhibit transcription in E. coli. This inhibition can be relieved by adding lactose or isopropyl-β-D-thiogalactopyranoside (IPTG).
   6289..6310    +  protein_bind   CAP binding site: CAP binding activates transcription in the presence of cAMP. E. coli catabolite activator protein
   6325..6355    +  promoter       lac promoter: promoter for the E. coli lac operon
   6363..6379    +  protein_bind   lac operator: The lac repressor binds to the lac operator to inhibit transcription in E. coli. This inhibition can be relieved by adding lactose or isopropyl-β-D-thiogalactopyranoside (IPTG). lac repressor encoded by lacI
   6424..6442    +  promoter       T3 promoter: promoter for bacteriophage T3 RNA polymerase
   6470..6696    +  promoter       RSV promoter: Rous sarcoma virus enhancer/promoter
   6697..6877    +  LTR            5' LTR (truncated): truncated 5' long terminal repeat (LTR) from HIV-1
   6924..7049    +  misc_feature   HIV-1 Ψ: packaging signal of human immunodeficiency virus type 1
   7033..7396    +  CDS            HIV-1 gag (fragment): gag protein from human immunodeficiency virus 1; gag
   7542..7775    +  misc_feature   RRE: The Rev response element (RRE) of HIV-1 allows for Rev-dependent mRNA export from the nucleus to the cytoplasm.
   8152..8252    +  CDS            Rev (fragment): human immunodeficiency virus 1 (HIV-1) Rev protein; rev; enhances nuclear export of unspliced and incompletely spliced viral mRNAs
