[The description below was written by a language model from this plasmid's Addgene catalogue record and pLannotate feature annotations shown in this document.]
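Description:
pLD-puro-Cc-PARK7H126A-VA is a third-generation-style, self-inactivating HIV-1 lentiviral expression plasmid built on the pLD-Cc-puro-VA Gateway destination backbone, intended for transduction and expression of a mutant human PARK7 (DJ-1) protein in mammalian cells. In bacteria it is maintained through a high-copy ColE1/pUC-type origin and selected with ampicillin via the β-lactamase gene. An f1 origin, an SV40 origin and residual lac/T7/T3 cloning-vector elements are also present in the backbone. The viral genome is transcribed from an RSV promoter fused to a truncated 5' LTR, followed by the Ψ packaging signal with a partial gag sequence and the Rev response element. It ends in a ΔU3 3' LTR that inactivates LTR promoter activity after integration, with an SV40 polyadenylation signal downstream.

The payload is a 567 bp PARK7 open reading frame carrying the H126A substitution, flanked by attB1 and attB2 sites left by Gateway recombination and driven by the CMV enhancer/promoter. A U6 promoter fragment lies just upstream, apparently a remnant of the parental vector. The coding sequence is fused at its C terminus to the backbone-encoded versatile affinity (VA) tag, which combines Strep-tag II, polyhistidine and 3xFLAG modules and so allows tandem affinity purification or epitope detection of the tagged protein. Downstream, a cPPT/CTS element precedes a separate hPGK promoter–puromycin N-acetyltransferase cassette, allowing puromycin selection of stably transduced cells. The associated publication concerns mapping of the human mitochondrial interactome, consistent with use of the tagged mutant as bait for affinity purification of interacting proteins, although the record itself states only expression as the purpose.
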