Addgene plasmid #115185: pLD-puro-Cc-PARK7H126A-VA
Purpose: Lentiviral transduction and expression of PARK7H126A into any mammalian cell
Depositing lab: Mohan Babu. Depositing organization: University of Regina. Publication: Rewiring of the Human Mitochondrial Interactome during Neuronal Reprogramming Reveals Regulators of the Respirasome and Neurogenesis. Moutaoufik MT, Malty R, Amin S, Zhang Q, Phanse S, Gagarinova A, Zilocchi M, Hoell L, Minic Z, Gagarinova M, Aoki H, Stockwell J, Jessulat M, Goebels F, Broderick K, Scott NE, Vlasblom J, Musso G, Prasad B, Lamantea E, Garavaglia B, Rajput A, Murayama K, Okazaki Y, Foster LJ, Bader GD, Cayabyab FS, Babu M. iScience. 2019 Sep 4;19:1114-1132. doi: 10.1016/j.isci.2019.08.057. PubMed 31536960.
Backbone
  Vector backbone: pLD-Cc-puro-VA
  Backbone manufacturer: Jason Moffat, Addgene plasmid # 24588
  Backbone size w/o insert (bp): 7737
  Vector type: Lentiviral
  Selectable markers: Puromycin
Growth in bacteria
  Bacterial resistance: Ampicillin, 100 μg/mL
  Growth temperature: 30°C
  Growth strain: NEB Stable
  Copy number: High Copy
Gene/Insert
  Gene/Insert name: PARK7H126A
  Species: H. sapiens (human)
  Insert size (bp): 567
  Mutation: p.H126A
  Entrez Gene: PARK7 (a.k.a. DJ-1, DJ1, GATD2, HEL-S-67p)
  Promoter: CMV
  Tag / fusion protein: Versatile affinity tag (2XStreptactin II-6XHis-3XFlag) (C terminal on backbone)
  Cloning method: Gateway Cloning
  Sequencing primers: 5′ CMV_F; 3′ hPGK_R [5'-ccttggaaaaggcgcaacc-3']
Terms and licenses: Academic/Nonprofit Terms; Industry Terms: Not Available to Industry
How to cite: pLD-puro-Cc-PARK7H126A-VA was a gift from Mohan Babu (Addgene plasmid # 115185 ; http://n2t.net/addgene:115185 ; RRID:Addgene_115185)
